>Addgene plasmid #184715 | pPBbsr2-OptoSTIM1(CRY2clust) | addgene full sequence | sequence record 362301 | Addgene Partial NGS Result
CTAAATTGTAAGCGTTAATATTTTGTTAAAATTCGCGTTAAATTTTTGTTAAATCAGCTCATTTTTTAAC
CAATAGGCCGAAATCGGCAAAATCCCTTATAAATCAAAAGAATAGACCGAGATAGGGT
[37 nt withheld, positions 129-165]
AAAGAACGTGGACTCCAACGTCAAAGG
[49 nt withheld, positions 193-241]
T
[91 nt withheld, positions 243-333]
G
[124 nt withheld, positions 335-458]
CCCATTCGCCATTCAGGCTGCGCAACTGTTGGGAAGGGCGATCGGTGCGGGCCTCTTCGCTATTACGCCA
GCTGGCGAAAGGGGGATGTGCTGCAAGGCGATTAAGTTGGGTAACGCCAGGGTTTTCCCAGTCACGACGT
TGTAAAACGACGGCCAGTGAGCGCGCGTAATACGACTCACTATAGGGCGAATTGGGGCGCGCCATTCTAG
ATTAACCCTAGAAAGATAGTCTGCGTAAAATTGACGCATGCATTCTTGAAATATTGCTCTCTCTTTCTAA
ATAGCGCGAATCCGTCGCTGTGCATTTAGGACATCTCAGTCGCCGCTTGGAGCTCCCGTGAGGCGTGCTT
GTCAATGCGGTAAGTGTCACTGATTTTGAACTATAACGACCGCGTGAGTCAAAATGACGCATGATTATCT
TTTACGTGACTTTTAAGATTTAACTCATACGATAATTATATTGTTATTTCATGTTCTACTTACGTGATAA
CTTATTATATATATATTTTCTTGTTATAGATATCAACTAGAATGCTAGCATGGGCCCATCTCGACATTGA
TTATTGACTAGTTATTAATAGTAATCAATTACGGGGTCATTAGTTCATAGCCCATATATGGAGTTCCGCG
TTACATAACTTACGGTAAATGGCCCGCCTGGCTGACCGCCCAACGACCCCCGCCCATTGACGTCAATAAT
GACGTATGTTCCCATAGTAACGCCAATAGGGACTTTCCATTGACGTCAATGGGTGGAGTATTTACGGTAA
ACTGCCCACTTGGCAGTACATCAAGTGTATCATATGCCAAGTACGCCCCCTATTGACGTCAATGACGGTA
AATGGCCCGCCTGGCATTATGCCCAGTACATGACCTTATGGGACTTTCCTACTTGGCAGTACATCTACGT
ATTAGTCATCGCTATTACCATGGTCGAGGTGAGCCCCACGTTCTGCTTCACTCTCCCCATCTCCCCCCCC
TCCCCACCCCCAATTTTGTATTTATTTATTTTTTAATTATTTTGTGCAGCGATGGGGGCGGGGGGGGGGG
GGGGGCGCGCCRGGGGGGGGGGGGGGGGGGGGGGGGSGGGGSGGGGSGRGGCGGAGAGGTGCGGCGGCAG
CCAATCAGAGCGGCGCGCTCCGAAAGTTTCCTTTTATGGCGAGGCGGCGGCGGCGGCGGCCCTATAAAAA
GCGAAGCGCGCGGCGGGCGGGAGTCGCTGCGCGCTGCCTTCGCCCCGTGCCCCGCTCCGCCGCCGCCTCG
CGCCGCCCGCCCCGGCTCTGACTGACCGCGTTACTCCCACAGGTGAGCGGGCGGGACGGCCCTTCTCCTC
CGGGCTGTAATTAGCGCTTGGTTTAATGACGGCTTGTTTCTTTTCTGTGGCTGCGTGAAAGCCTTGAGGG
GCTCCGGGAGGGCCCTTTGTGCGGGGGGAGCGGCTCGGGGGGTGCGTGCGTGTGTGTGTGCGTGGGGAGC
GCCGCGTGCGGCTCCGCGCTGCCCGGCGGCTGTGAGCGCTGCGGGCGCGGCGCGGGGCTTTGTGCGCTCC
GCAGTGTGCGCGAGGGGAGCGCGGCCGGGGGCGGTGCCCCGCGGTGCGGGGGGGGCTGCGAGGGGAACAA
AGGCTGCGTGCGGGGTGTGTGCGTGGGGGGGTGAGCAGGGGGTGTGGGCGCGTCGGTCGGGCTGCAACCC
CCCCTGCACCCCCCTCCCCGAGTTGCTGAGCACGGCCCGGCTTCGGGTGCGGGGCTCCGTACGGGGCGTG
GCGCGGGGCTCGCCGTGCCGGGCGGGGGGTGGCGGCAGGTGGGGGTGCCGGGCGGGGCGGGGCCGCCTCG
GGCCGGGGAGGGCTCGGGGGAGGGGCGCGGCGGCCCCCGGAGCGCCGGCGGCTGTCGAGGCGCGGCGAGC
CGCAGCCATTGCCTTTTATGGTAATCGTGCGAGAGGGCGCAGGGACTTCCTTTGTCCCAAATCTGTGCGG
AGCCGAAATCTGGGAGGCGCCGCCGCACCCCCTCTAGCGGGCGCGGGGCGAAGCGGTGCGGCGCCGGCAG
GAAGGAAATGGGCGGGGAGGGCCTTCGTGCGTCGCCGCGCCGCCGTCCCCTTCTCCCTCTCCAGCCTCGG
GGCTGTCCGCGGGGGGACGGCTGCCTTCGGGGGGGACGGGGCAGGGCGGGGTTCGGCTTCTGGCGTGTGA
CCGGCGGCTCTAGAGCCTCTGCTAACCATGTTCATGCCTTCTTCTTTTTCCTACAGCTCCTGGGCAACGT
GCTGGTTATTGTGCTGTCTCATCATTTTGGCAAAGAATTGGGATCCGAATTCGCCACCATGGTGAGCAAG
GGCGAGGAGCTGTTCACCGGGGTGGTGCCCATCCTGGTCGAGCTGGACGGCGACGTAAACGGCCACAAGT
TCAGCGTGTCCGGCGAGGGCGAGGGCGATGCCACCTACGGCAAGCTGACCCTGAAGTTCATCTGCACCAC
CGGCAAGCTGCCCGTGCCCTGGCCCACCCTCGTGACCACCCTGACCTACGGCGTGCAGTGCTTCAGCCGC
TACCCCGACCACATGAAGCAGCACGACTTCTTCAAGTCCGCCATGCCCGAAGGCTACGTCCAGGAGCGCA
CCATCTTCTTCAAGGACGACGGCAACTACAAGACCCGCGCCGAGGTGAAGTTCGAGGGCGACACCCTGGT
GAACCGCATCGAGCTGAAGGGCATCGACTTCAAGGAGGACGGCAACATCCTGGGGCACAAGCTGGAGTAC
AACTACAACAGCCACAACGTCTATATCATGGCCGACAAGCAGAAGAACGGCATCAAGGTGAACTTCAAGA
TCCGCCACAACATCGAGGACGGCAGCGTGCAGCTCGCCGACCACTACCAGCAGAACACCCCCATCGGCGA
CGGCCCCGTGCTGCTGCCCGACAACCACTACCTGAGCACCCAGTCCGCCCTGAGCAAAGACCCCAACGAG
AAGCGCGATCACATGGTCCTGCTGGAGTTCGTGACCGCCGCCGGGATCACTCTCGGCATGGACGAGCTGT
ACAAGCCACCGGTCGCCACCATGAAGATGGACAAAAAGACCATCGTCTGGTTTCGGAGAGATTTGAGAAT
AGAAGATAATCCCGCGCTCGCCGCCGCGGCCCACGAGGGTTCCGTCTTCCCCGTTTTCATTTGGTGTCCT
GAAGAAGAAGGCCAGTTTTATCCCGGAAGGGCCTCTAGGTGGTGGATGAAGCAAAGTCTGGCCCATCTTA
GCCAGTCACTGAAAGCACTGGGCAGTGATCTTACCCTGATCAAGACACACAATACCATCTCTGCCATCCT
CGACTGCATCAGGGTGACCGGCGCAACGAAAGTCGTGTTTAACCACCTGTACGATCCAGTTAGTCTGGTG
CGCGACCACACTGTGAAGGAGAAGCTGGTGGAACGGGGGATCAGTGTGCAGAGCTACAACGGGGACCTTC
TGTACGAGCCATGGGAGATCTATTGCGAGAAAGGGAAACCGTTCACCTCCTTCAACAGTTACTGGAAGAA
ATGTTTGGATATGTCAATAGAGTCCGTTATGTTGCCCCCTCCCTGGAGACTGATGCCGATTACTGCTGCT
GCAGAGGCCATCTGGGCCTGCTCCATCGAGGAACTCGGTCTGGAAAATGAAGCAGAAAAGCCAAGCAATG
CACTTCTCACTAGAGCCTGGAGCCCCGGCTGGTCTAATGCCGACAAGCTGCTTAACGAGTTCATCGAAAA
ACAACTGATTGACTACGCGAAGAACTCCAAGAAAGTGGTAGGTAACTCAACTAGCTTGCTCTCTCCATAT
CTCCATTTTGGCGAGATTTCTGTCCGCCATGTATTTCAGTGCGCTCGGATGAAACAGATTATCTGGGCTC
GCGATAAAAACAGCGAAGGCGAAGAAAGCGCCGATCTGTTCCTGCGAGGGATCGGACTTCGGGAATACTC
CCGGTATATATGTTTCAACTTTCCATTCACACACGAGCAGAGTCTGTTGTCCCACCTCAGGTTCTTCCCC
TGGGACGCCGATGTCGACAAGTTCAAAGCCTGGCGGCAGGGAAGAACAGGCTATCCCCTGGTGGATGCTG
GAATGAGAGAGCTGTGGGCCACTGGCTGGATGCACAATAGGATCCGCGTGATTGTGAGCTCCTTTGCTGT
GAAGTTCCTGCTGCTGCCTTGGAAGTGGGGCATGAAATATTTTTGGGATACACTGCTGGATGCCGACCTG
GAGTGTGACATCCTGGGGTGGCAGTACATCTCCGGATCTATTCCAGATGGCCATGAACTGGATAGGCTGG
ACAACCCCGCTCTGCAGGGCGCTAAGTATGACCCTGAGGGAGAATACATCAGGCAGTGGCTGCCTGAGCT
GGCTAGGCTGCCAACTGAATGGATTCACCATCCCTGGGACGCTCCTCTGACAGTGCTGAAGGCCAGTGGG
GTGGAGCTGGGAACTAATTACGCTAAACCTATCGTGGATATTGACACCGCCAGAGAGCTGCTGGCTAAGG
CCATCTCCCGGACCAGAGAAGCCCAGATCATGATTGGCGCTGCCGCTCGAGATCCTCCAGACCTCGATAA
CGTGTACAGTGGGGGAGGCGGAGGGGGTGGTTCAGGTGGTGGTGGTGGTGGTGGTTCGGGTGGTGGCGGA
GGGGGAGGCTCCGGACTCAGATCTAAGGAGCACATGAAGAAGATGATGAAGGACTTGGAGGGGTTACACC
GAGCTGAGCAGAGTCTGCATGACCTTCAGGAAAGGCTGCACAAGGCCCAGGAGGAGCACCGCACAGTGGA
GGTGGAGAAGGTCCATCTGGAAAAGAAGCTGCGCGATGAGATCAACCTTGCTAAGCAGGAAGCCCAGCGG
CTGAAGGAGCTGCGGGAGGGTACTGAGAATGAGCGGAGCCGCCAAAAATATGCTGAGGAGGAGTTGGAGC
AGGTTCGGGAGGCCTTGAGGAAAGCAGAGAAGGAGCTAGAATCTCACAGCTCATGGTATGCTCCAGAGGC
CCTTCAGAAGTGGCTGCAGCTGACACATGAGGTGGAGGTGCAATATTACAACATCAAGAAGCAAAATGCT
GAGAAGCAGCTGCTGGTGGCCAAGGAGGGGGCTGAGAAGATAAAAAAGAAGAGAAACACACTCTTTGGCA
CCTTCCACGTGGCCCACAGCTCTTCCCTGGATGATGTAGATCATAAAATTCTAACAGCTAAGCAAGCACT
GAGCGAGGTGACAGCAGCATTGCGGGAGCGCCTGCACCGCTGGCAACAGATCGAGATCCTCTGTGGCTTC
CAGATTGTCAACAACCCTGGCATCCACTCACTGGTGGCTGCCCTCAACATAGACCCCAGCTGGATGGGCA
GTACACGCCCCAACCCTGCTCACTTCATCATGACTGACGACGTGGATGACATGGATGAGGAGATTGTGTC
TCCCTTGTCCATGCAGTCCCCTAGCCTGCAGAGCAGTGTTCGGCAGCGCCTGACGGAGCCACAGCATGGC
CTGGGATCTCAGAGAGATTTGACCCATTCCGATTCGGAGTCCTCCCTCCACATGAGTGACCGCCAGCGTG
TGGCCCCCAAACCTCCTCAGATGAGCCGTGCTGCAGACGAGGCTCTCAATGCCATGACTTCCAATGGCAG
CCACCGGCTGATCGAGGGGGTCCACCCAGGGTCTCTGGTGGAGAAACTGCCTGACAGCCCTGCCCTGGCC
AAGAAGGCATTACTGGCGCTGAACCATGGGCTGGACAAGGCCCACAGCCTGATGGAGCTGAGCCCCTCAG
CCCCACCTGGTGGCTCTCCACATTTGGATTCTTCCCGTTCTCACAGCCCCAGCTCCCCAGACCCAGACAC
ACCATCTCCAGTTGGGGACAGCCGAGCCCTGCAAGCCAGCCGAAACACACGCATTCCCCACCTGGCTGGC
AAGAAGGCTGTGGCTGAGGAGGATAATGGCTCTATTGGCGAGGAAACAGACTCCAGCCCAGGCCGGAAGA
AGTTTCCCCTCAAAATCTTTAAGAAGCCTCTTAAGAAGTAGGTCGACGGGCCGCGGTAACAATTGTTAAC
TAACTTAAGCTAGCAACGGTTTCCCTCTAGCGGGATCAATTCCGCCCCCCCCCCCTAACGTTACTGGCCG
AAGCCGCTTGGAATAAGGCCGGTGTGCGTTTGTCTATATGTTATTTTCCACCATATTGCCGTCTTTTGGC
AATGTGAGGGCCCGGAAACCTGGCCCTGTCTTCTTGACGAGCATTCCTAGGGGTCTTTCCCCTCTCGCCA
AAGGAATGCAAGGTCTGTTGAATGTCGTGAAGGAAGCAGTTCCTCTGGAAGCTTCTTGAAGACAAACAAC
GTCTGTAGCGACCCTTTGCAGGCAGCGGAACCCCCCACCTGGCGACAGGTGCCTCTGCGGCCAAAAGCCA
CGTGTATAAGATACACCTGCAAAGGCGGCACAACCCCAGTGCCACGTTGTGAGTTGGATAGTTGTGGAAA
GAGTCAAATGGCTCTCCTCAAGCGTATTCAACAAGGGGCTGAAGGATGCCCAGAAGGTACCCCATTGTAT
GGGATCTGATCTGGGGCCTCGGTGCACATGCTTTACATGTGTTTAGTCGAGGTTAAAAAAACGTCTAGGC
CCCCCGAACCACGGGGACGTGGTTTTCCTTTGAAAAACACGATAATACCATGGTCATGAAAACATTTAAC
ATTTCTCAACAAGATCTAGAATTAGTAGAAGTAGCGACAGAGAAGATTACAATGCTTTATGAGGATAATA
AACATCATGTGGGAGCGGCAATTCGTACGAAAACAGGAGAAATCATTTCGGCAGTACATATTGAAGCGTA
TATAGGACGAGTAACTGTTTGTGCAGAAGCCATTGCGATTGGTAGTGCAGTTTCGAATGGACAAAAGGAT
TTTGACACGATTGTAGCTGTTAGACACCCTTATTCTGACGAAGTAGATAGAAGTATTCGAGTGGTAAGTC
CTTGTGGTATGTGTAGGGAGTTGATTTCAGACTATGCACCAGATTGTTTTGTGTTAATAGAAATGAATGG
CAAGTTAGTCAAAACTACGATTGAAGAACTCATTCCACTCAAATATACCCGAAATTAAAAGTCGAGATGC
ATCGATGATCTAGAGCTCGCTGATCAGCCTCGACTGTGCCTTCTAGTTGCCAGCCATCTGTTGTTTGCCC
CTCCCCCGTGCCTTCCTTGACCCTGGAAGGTGCCACTCCCACTGTCCTTTCCTAATAAAATGAGGAAATT
GCATCGCATTGTCTGAGTAGGTGTCATTCTATTCTGGGGGGTGGGGTGGGGCAGGACAGCAAGGGGGAGG
ATTGGGAAGACAATAGCAGGCATGCTGGGGATGCGGTGGGCTCTATGGCTTCTGAGGCGGAAAGAACCTG
CAGCCCAAGCTTGGCGTAATCATGGTCATAGCTGTTTCCTGTGTGAAATTGTTATCCGCTCACAATTCCA
CACAACATACGAGCCGGAAGCATAAAGTGTAAAGCCTGGGGTGCCTAATGAGTGAGCTAACTCACATTAA
TTGCGTTGCGCTCACTGCCCGCTTTCCAGTCGGGAAACCTGTCGTGCCAGCTGCATTAATGAATCGGCCA
ACGCGCGGGGAGAGGCGGTTTGCGTATTGGGCGCTCTTCCGCTTCCTCGCTCACTGACTCGCTGCGCTCG
GTCGTTCGGCTGCGGCGAGCGGTATCAGCTCACTCAAAGGCGGTAATACGGTTATCCACAGAATCAGGGG
ATAACGCAGGAAAGAACATGTGAGCAAMAKGCGTCAATTTTACGCATGATTATCTTTAACGTACGTCACA
ATATGATTATCTTKMYARTRKYAGGCWTGCTGGGGATGCGGTGGGCTCTATGGCTTCTGAGGCGGAAAGA
ACCTGCAGCCCAAGCTTGGCGTAATCATGGTCATAGCTGTTTCCTGTGTGAAATTGTTATCCGCTCACAA
TTCCACACAACATACGAGCCGGAAGCATAAAGTGTAAAGCCTGGGGTGCCTAATGAGTGAGCTAACTCAC
ATTAATTGCGTTGCGCTCACTGCCCGCTTTCCAGTCGGGAAACCTGTCGTGCCAGCTGCATTAATGAATC
GGCCAACGCGCGGGGAGAGGCGGTTTGCGTATTGGGCGCTCTTCCGCTTCCTCGCTCACTGACTCGCTGC
GCTCGGTCGTTCGGCTGCGGCGAGCGGTATCAGCTCACTCAAAGGCGGTAATACGGTTATCCACAGAATC
AGGGGATAACGCAGGAAAGAACATGTGAGCAAAAGGCCAGCAAAAGGCCAGGAACCGTAAAAAGGCCGCG
TTGCTGGCGTTTTTCCATAGGCTCCGCCCCCCTGACGAGCATCACAAAAATCGACGCTCAAGTCAGAGGT
GGCGAAACCCGACAGGACTATAAAGATACCAGGCGTTTCCCCCTGGAAGCTCCCTCGTGCGCTCTCCTGT
TCCGACCCTGCCGCTTACCGGATACCTGTCCGCCTTTCTCCCTTCGGGAAGCGTGGCGCTTTCTCATAGC
TCACGCTGTAGGTATCTCAGTTCGGTGTAGGTCGTTCGCTCCAAGCTGGGCTGTGTGCACGAACCCCCCG
TTCAGCCCGACCGCTGCGCCTTATCCGGTAACTATCGTCTTGAGTCCAACCCGGTAAGACACGACTTATC
GCCACTGGCAGCAGCCACTGGTAACAGGATTAGCAGAGCGAGGTATGTAGGCGGTGCTACAGAGTTCTTG
AAGTGGTGGCCTAACTACGGCTACACTAGAAGAACAGTATTTGGTATCTGCGCTCTGCTGAAGCCAGTTA
CCTTCGGAAAAAGAGTTGGTAGCTCTTGATCCGGCAAACAAACCACCGCTGGTAGCGGTGGTTTTTTTGT
TTGCAAGCAGCAGATTACGCGCAGAAAAAAAGGATCTCAAGAAGATCCTTTGATCTTTTCTACGGGGTCT
GACGCTCAGTGGAACGAAAACTCACGTTAAGGGATTTTGGTCATGAGATTATCAAAAAGGATCTTCACCT
AGATCCTTTTAAATTAAAAATGAAGTTTTAAATCAATCTAAAGTATATATGAGTAAACTTGGTCTGACAG
TTACCAATGCTTAATCAGTGAGGCACCTATCTCAGCGATCTGTCTATTTCGTTCATCCATAGTTGCCTGA
CTCCCCGTCGTGTAGATAACTACGATACGGGAGGGCTTACCATCTGGCCCCAGTGCTGCAATGATACCGC
GAGACCCACGCTCACCGGCTCCAGATTTATCAGCAATAAACCAGCCAGCCGGAAGGGCCGAGCGCAGAAG
TGGTCCTGCAACTTTATCCGCCTCCATCCAGTCTATTAATTGTTGCCGGGAAGCTAGAGTAAGTAGTTCG
CCAGTTAATAGTTTGCGCAACGTTGTTGCCATTGCTACAGGCATCGTGGTGTCACGCTCGTCGTTTGGTA
TGGCTTCATTCAGCTCCGGTTCCCAACGATCAAGGCGAGTTACATGATCCCCCATGTTGTGCAAAAAAGC
GGTTAGCTCCTTCGGTCCTCCGATCGTTGTCAGAAGTAAGTTGGCCGCAGTGTTATCACTCATGGTTATG
GCAGCACTGCATAATTCTCTTACTGTCATGCCATCCGTAAGATGCTTTTCTGTGACTGGTGAGTACTCAA
CCAAGTCATTCTGAGAATAGTGTATGCGGCGACCGAGTTGCTCTTGCCCGGCGTCAATACGGGATAATAC
CGCGCCACATAGCAGAACTTTAAAAGTGCTCATCATTGGAAAACGTTCTTCGGGGCGAAAACTCTCAAGG
ATCTTACCGCTGTTGAGATCCAGTTCGATGTAACCCACTCGTGCACCCAACTGATCTTCAGCATCTTTTA
CTTTCACCAGCGTTTCTGGGTGAGCAAAAACAGGAAGGCAAAATGCCGCAAAAAAGGGAATAAGGGCGAC
ACGGAAATGTTGAATACTCATACTCTTCCTTTTTCAATATTATTGAAGCATTTATCAGGGTTATTGTCTC
ATGAGCGGATACATATTTGAATGTATTTAGAAAAATAAACAAATAGGGGTTCCGCGCACATTTCCCCGAA
AAGTGCCAC
Features (pLannotate 1.2.2; 28 found; start..end, strand, type, name):
     30..458     -  rep_origin     f1 ori (sequence partly withheld): f1 bacteriophage origin of replication; arrow indicates direction of (+) strand synthesis
    463..618     -  CDS            lacZα (fragment): LacZα fragment of β-galactosidase; lacZ fragment
    626..644     +  promoter       T7 promoter: promoter for bacteriophage T7 RNA polymerase
   1011..1390    +  enhancer       CMV enhancer: human cytomegalovirus immediate early enhancer
   1392..1667    +  promoter       chicken β-actin promoter: No description available
   1668..2684    +  intron         chimeric intron: chimera between introns from chicken β-actin and rabbit β-globin
   2757..3473    +  CDS            EGFP: EGFP is a basic (constitutively fluorescent) green fluorescent protein published in 1996, derived from Aequorea victoria. It is reported to be a rapidly-maturing weak dimer with moderate acid sensitivity.
   3489..5000    +  CDS            CRY2 (fragment): CRY2_ARATH - Also known as PHH1 From Arabidopsis thaliana (Mouse-ear cress).
   5043..5063    -  CDS            9xHis (fragment): 9xHis affinity tag
   5100..6446    +  CDS            STIM1 (fragment): STIM1_HUMAN - Also known as GOK From Homo sapiens (Human).
   6524..7085    +  misc_feature   IRES: internal ribosome entry site (IRES) of the encephalomyocarditis virus (EMCV)
   7094..7513    +  CDS            bsr: BSR_BACCE - Experimental evidence at protein level: Swiss-Prot protein existence level 1. Catalyzes the deamination of the cytosine moiety of the antibiotics blasticidin S, cytomycin and acetylblasticidin S. From Bacillus cereus.
   7562..7786    +  polyA_signal   bGH poly(A) signal: bovine growth hormone polyadenylation signal
   7790..7806    +  promoter       SV40 promoter (fragment): SV40 enhancer and early promoter
   7857..7873    -  protein_bind   lac operator: The lac repressor binds to the lac operator to inhibit transcription in E. coli. This inhibition can be relieved by adding lactose or isopropyl-β-D-thiogalactopyranoside (IPTG). lac repressor encoded by lacI
   7881..7911    -  promoter       lac promoter: promoter for the E. coli lac operon
   7926..7947    -  protein_bind   CAP binding site: CAP binding activates transcription in the presence of cAMP. E. coli catabolite activator protein
   7960..8052    -  CDS            lacI (fragment): lac repressor; lacI; The lac repressor binds to the lac operator to inhibit transcription in E. coli. This inhibition can be relieved by adding lactose or isopropyl-β-D-thiogalactopyranoside (IPTG).
   8054..8185    -  rep_origin     RSF ori (fragment): Plasmids containing the RSF 1030 origin of replication can be propagated in E. coli cells that contain additional plasmids with compatible origins.
   8251..8281    +  polyA_signal   bGH poly(A) signal (fragment): bovine growth hormone polyadenylation signal
   8285..8301    +  promoter       SV40 promoter (fragment): SV40 enhancer and early promoter
   8352..8368    -  protein_bind   lac operator: The lac repressor binds to the lac operator to inhibit transcription in E. coli. This inhibition can be relieved by adding lactose or isopropyl-β-D-thiogalactopyranoside (IPTG). lac repressor encoded by lacI
   8376..8406    -  promoter       lac promoter: promoter for the E. coli lac operon
   8421..8442    -  protein_bind   CAP binding site: CAP binding activates transcription in the presence of cAMP. E. coli catabolite activator protein
   8455..8547    -  CDS            lacI (fragment): lac repressor; lacI; The lac repressor binds to the lac operator to inhibit transcription in E. coli. This inhibition can be relieved by adding lactose or isopropyl-β-D-thiogalactopyranoside (IPTG).
   8730..9318    -  rep_origin     ori: high-copy-number ColE1/pMB1/pBR322/pUC origin of replication
   9489..10349   -  CDS            AmpR: β-lactamase; bla; confers resistance to ampicillin, carbenicillin, and related antibiotics
  10350..10454   -  promoter       AmpR promoter: bla
