[The description below was written by a language model from this plasmid's Addgene catalogue record and pLannotate feature annotations shown in this document.]
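Description:
pPBbsr2-OptoSTIM1(CRY2clust) is a mammalian expression plasmid carrying a synthetic optogenetic calcium actuator. It is propagated in E. coli through a high-copy ColE1/pUC-type origin with ampicillin selection (AmpR under its own promoter), and it also carries an f1 phage origin. The catalogue lists the backbone as pCSIIbsr, whereas the "pPB" prefix in the name hints at a piggyBac transposon vector. The feature table annotates neither lentiviral LTRs nor piggyBac terminal repeats, so the record does not settle how the cassette is meant to be delivered or integrated. The annotated sequence is a partial NGS assembly of 10,477 nt, slightly shorter than the stated total of about 10.7 kb. It contains a duplicated block of lac promoter/operator, lacI fragment and bGH/SV40 fragments, which may be a backbone remnant or an assembly artefact.

The payload is driven by a CAG-type promoter (CMV enhancer, chicken β-actin promoter and chimeric intron), which gives strong constitutive expression. The open reading frame appears to be a fusion of EGFP, a fragment of Arabidopsis CRY2 and a fragment of human STIM1. The name indicates the CRY2clust variant, which is engineered for enhanced light-induced clustering. In the OptoSTIM1 design, blue light oligomerises CRY2 and thereby clusters the STIM1 portion, which activates endogenous store-operated calcium channels and triggers calcium influx. EGFP allows the fusion protein to be visualised. Downstream, an EMCV IRES links the blasticidin S deaminase gene (bsr) to the same transcript, which ends at a bGH polyadenylation signal, so blasticidin selection enriches for cells expressing the actuator. The associated publication suggests its use for evoking calcium transients with light to study prostaglandin E2 release.
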