Addgene plasmid #184715: pPBbsr2-OptoSTIM1(CRY2clust)
Purpose: OptoSTIM1(CRY2clust)
Depositing lab: Michiyuki Matsuda. Depositing organization: Kyoto University, Graduate School of Biostudies. Publication: Calcium transients trigger switch-like discharge of prostaglandin E(2) in an extracellular signal-regulated kinase-dependent manner. Watabe T, Yamahira S, Takakura K, Thumkeo D, Narumiya S, Matsuda M, Terai K. eLife. 2024 Jan 26;12:RP86727. doi: 10.7554/eLife.86727. PubMed 38276879.
Backbone
  Vector backbone: pCSIIbsr
  Backbone size w/o insert (bp): 8000
  Total vector size (bp): 10700
  Vector type: Mammalian Expression
  Selectable markers: Blasticidin
Growth in bacteria
  Bacterial resistance: Ampicillin, 100 μg/mL
  Growth temperature: 37°C
  Growth strain: DH5alpha
  Copy number: Unknown
Gene/Insert
  Gene/Insert name: OptoSTIM1
  Species: Synthetic
  Insert size (bp): 2700
Terms and licenses: Academic/Nonprofit Terms; Industry Terms: Not Available to Industry
How to cite: pPBbsr2-OptoSTIM1(CRY2clust) was a gift from Michiyuki Matsuda (Addgene plasmid # 184715 ; http://n2t.net/addgene:184715 ; RRID:Addgene_184715)
